Addgene plasmid #80630: GST-CHMP4A (pGEX2T(TEV))
Purpose: Bacterial Expression Vector; TEV cleavable GST-tag Internal ID: WISP06-197
Depositing lab: Wesley Sundquist. Depositing organization: University of Utah. Publication: ALIX-CHMP4 interactions in the human ESCRT pathway. McCullough J, Fisher RD, Whitby FG, Sundquist WI, Hill CP. Proc Natl Acad Sci U S A. 2008 Jun 3;105(22):7687-91. doi: 10.1073/pnas.0801567105. Epub 2008 May 29. PubMed 18511562.
Backbone
  Vector backbone: pGEX 2T (TEV)
  Backbone manufacturer: GE
  Backbone size w/o insert (bp): 4984
  Total vector size (bp): 5650
  Modifications to backbone: TEV site introduced
  Vector type: Bacterial Expression
Growth in bacteria
  Bacterial resistance: Ampicillin, 100 μg/mL
  Growth temperature: 37°C
  Growth strain: DH5alpha
  Copy number: Unknown
Gene/Insert
  Gene/Insert name: CHMP4A
  Species: H. sapiens (human)
  Insert size (bp): 666
  Mutation: Residues 1-222
  Entrez Gene: CHMP4A (a.k.a. C14orf123, CHMP4, CHMP4B, HSPC134, SHAX2, SNF7, SNF7-1, VPS32-1, VPS32A)
  Tag / fusion protein: GST (N terminal on backbone)
  Cloning method: Restriction Enzyme; 5′ cloning site Nde1 (not destroyed); 3′ cloning site BamHI (not destroyed)
  Sequencing primers: 5′ pGEX for; 3′ pGEX rev
Terms and licenses: Academic/Nonprofit Terms; Industry Terms: Not Available to Industry
How to cite: GST-CHMP4A (pGEX2T(TEV)) was a gift from Wesley Sundquist (Addgene plasmid # 80630 ; http://n2t.net/addgene:80630 ; RRID:Addgene_80630)
