[The description below was written by a language model from this plasmid's Addgene catalogue record and pLannotate feature annotations shown in this document.]
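Description:
GST-CHMP4A (pGEX2T(TEV)) is a 5,650 bp bacterial expression plasmid built on a pGEX-2T backbone that was modified to carry a tobacco etch virus (TEV) protease site. It is maintained in E. coli through a ColE1/pMB1-type origin of replication and selected with ampicillin via the β-lactamase gene. Remnants of pBR322-derived sequence (rop and bom fragments) and a lac promoter/lacZα segment downstream of lacI are also annotated as backbone leftovers.

The payload is human CHMP4A, residues 1–222 (666 bp), inserted between NdeI and BamHI sites, both of which are retained. It lies downstream of the Schistosoma japonicum glutathione S-transferase coding sequence, with the TEV recognition site between the two, so the product is an N-terminal GST fusion from which the tag can be removed by TEV cleavage after glutathione-affinity purification. Transcription is driven by the strong hybrid tac promoter followed by a lac operator. The plasmid-borne lacI gene supplies repressor to keep expression off until IPTG is added. The two sequence records are the same length and show the same feature order with different start points. They differ in one annotation: the depositor sequence calls the lacI promoter the up-mutant lacIq, while the sequencing-derived record calls it plain lacI.

CHMP4A is a probable core ESCRT-III subunit involved in multivesicular body formation and endosomal cargo sorting. The construct is intended for producing recombinant CHMP4A in bacteria, and the associated work concerns ALIX–CHMP4 interactions in the human ESCRT pathway, which is consistent with use in binding or structural studies.
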