Features (pLannotate 1.2.2; 18 found; start..end, strand, type, name):
      6..107     -  CDS            yciV (fragment): RNAAM_ECOLI - Also known as trpH From Escherichia coli (strain K12).
    183..211     +  promoter       tac promoter: strong E. coli promoter; hybrid between the trp and lac UV5 promoters
    219..235     +  protein_bind   lac operator: The lac repressor binds to the lac operator to inhibit transcription in E. coli. This inhibition can be relieved by adding lactose or isopropyl-β-D-thiogalactopyranoside (IPTG). lac repressor encoded by lacI
    258..911     +  CDS            GST26_SCHJA: Experimental evidence at protein level: Swiss-Prot protein existence level 1. GST isoenzymes appear to play a central role in the parasite detoxification system. Other functions are also suspected including a role in increasing the solubility of haematin in the parasite gut. From Schistosoma japonicum (Blood fluke).
    939..959     +  CDS            TEV site: tobacco etch virus (TEV) protease recognition and cleavage site
    963..1628    +  CDS            CHMP4A: CHM4A_HUMAN - Also known as C14orf123, SHAX2. Experimental evidence at protein level: Swiss-Prot protein existence level 1. Probable core component of the endosomal sorting required for transport complex III (ESCRT-III) which is involved in multivesicular bodies (MVBs) formation and sorting of endosomal cargo proteins into MVBs. MVBs contain intraluminal vesicles (ILVs) that are generated by invagination and scission from the limiting membrane of the endosome and mostly are delivered to lysosomes enabling degradation of membrane proteins, such as stimulated growth factor receptors, lysosomal e
   1667..1706    +  CDS            rop (fragment): Rop protein, which maintains plasmids at low copy number; rop
   1808..1848    +  misc_feature   bom (fragment): basis of mobility region from pBR322
   1953..2057    +  promoter       AmpR promoter: bla
   2058..2918    +  CDS            AmpR: β-lactamase; bla; confers resistance to ampicillin, carbenicillin, and related antibiotics
   3089..3677    +  rep_origin     ori: high-copy-number ColE1/pMB1/pBR322/pUC origin of replication
   3863..3914    -  misc_feature   bom (fragment): basis of mobility region from pBR322
   3921..3998    +  promoter       lacIq promoter: lacI (mutant); In the lacIq allele, a single base change in the promoter boosts expression of the lacI gene about 10-fold.
   3999..5081    +  CDS            lacI: lac repressor; lacI; The lac repressor binds to the lac operator to inhibit transcription in E. coli. This inhibition can be relieved by adding lactose or isopropyl-β-D-thiogalactopyranoside (IPTG).
   5094..5115    +  protein_bind   CAP binding site: CAP binding activates transcription in the presence of cAMP. E. coli catabolite activator protein
   5130..5160    +  promoter       lac promoter: promoter for the E. coli lac operon
   5168..5184    +  protein_bind   lac operator: The lac repressor binds to the lac operator to inhibit transcription in E. coli. This inhibition can be relieved by adding lactose or isopropyl-β-D-thiogalactopyranoside (IPTG). lac repressor encoded by lacI
   5204..5377    +  CDS            lacZα: LacZα fragment of β-galactosidase; lacZ fragment
>Addgene plasmid #80630 | GST-CHMP4A (pGEX2T(TEV)) | depositor full sequence | sequence record 152687 | GST-CHMP4A (pGEX2T(TEV)) sequence 5650 bps
ACGTTATCGACTGCACGGTGCACCAATGCTTCTGGCGTCAGGCAGCCATCGGAAGCTGTGGTATGGCTGT
GCAGGTCGTAAATCACTGCATAATTCGTGTCGCTCAAGGCGCACTCCCGTTCTGGATAATGTTTTTTGCG
CCGACATCATAACGGTTCTGGCAAATATTCTGAAATGAGCTGTTGACAATTAATCATCGGCTCGTATAAT
GTGTGGAATTGTGAGCGGATAACAATTTCACACAGGAAACAGTATTCATGTCCCCTATACTAGGTTATTG
GAAAATTAAGGGCCTTGTGCAACCCACTCGACTTCTTTTGGAATATCTTGAAGAAAAATATGAAGAGCAT
TTGTATGAGCGCGATGAAGGTGATAAATGGCGAAACAAAAAGTTTGAATTGGGTTTGGAGTTTCCCAATC
TTCCTTATTATATTGATGGTGATGTTAAATTAACACAGTCTATGGCCATCATACGTTATATAGCTGACAA
GCACAACATGTTGGGTGGTTGTCCAAAAGAGCGTGCAGAGATTTCAATGCTTGAAGGAGCGGTTTTGGAT
ATTAGATACGGTGTTTCGAGAATTGCATATAGTAAAGACTTTGAAACTCTCAAAGTTGATTTTCTTAGCA
AGCTACCTGAAATGCTGAAAATGTTCGAAGATCGTTTATGTCATAAAACATATTTAAATGGTGATCATGT
AACCCATCCTGACTTCATGTTGTATGACGCTCTTGATGTTGTTTTATACATGGACCCAATGTGCCTGGAT
GCGTTCCCAAAATTAGTTTGTTTTAAAAAACGTATTGAAGCTATCCCACAAATTGATAAGTACTTGAAAT
CCAGCAAGTATATAGCATGGCCTTTGCAGGGCTGGCAAGCCACGTTTGGTGGTGGCGACCATCCTCCAAA
ATCGGATCTGGTTCCGCGTGGATCTCCGGAAAACCTGTATTTCCAGGGCCATATGAGCGGTCTGGGCCGG
CTCTTCGGGAAGGGGAAGAAGGAGAAAGGGCCAACCCCTGAAGAAGCAATACAGAAACTGAAGGAGACAG
AGAAGATACTGATCAAGAAACAGGAATTTTTGGAGCAGAAGATTCAACAGGAGCTACAAACAGCCAAGAA
GTATGGGACCAAGAATAAGAGAGCTGCCCTACAGGCTTTGCGGAGGAAGAAAAGATTCGAACAGCAGCTG
GCACAAACTGACGGGACATTATCCACCCTGGAGTTTCAGCGTGAGGCCATTGAGAATGCCACTACCAATG
CAGAAGTCCTTCGTACCATGGAGCTTGCTGCCCAAAGCATGAAGAAGGCCTACCAGGACATGGACATTGA
CAAGGTAGATGAACTGATGACTGACATCACGGAACAACAGGAGGTGGCCCAGCAGATCTCAGATGCCATT
TCTCGGCCTATGGGCTTTGGAGATGATGTGGATGAGGATGAACTGCTGGAGGAGCTAGAGGAGCTGGAGC
AGGAGGAATTGGCCCAGGAGTTGTTAAATGTGGGCGACAAGGAAGAAGAACCCTCAGTCAAATTGCCTAG
TGTACCTTCTACTCATCTGCCGGCAGGGCCAGCTCCCAAAGTGGATGAAGATGAAGAAGCACTAAAGCAG
TTGGCTGAGTGGGTATCCTGAGGATCCTCGAGAATTCATCGTGACTGACTGACGATCTGCCTCGCGCGTT
TCGGTGATGACGGTGAAAACCTCTGACACATGCAGCTCCCGGAGACGGTCACAGCTTGTCTGTAAGCGGA
TGCCGGGAGCAGACAAGCCCGTCAGGGCGCGTCAGCGGGTGTTGGCGGGTGTCGGGGCGCAGCCATGACC
CAGTCACGTAGCGATAGCGGAGTGTATAATTCTTGAAGACGAAAGGGCCTCGTGATACGCCTATTTTTAT
AGGTTAATGTCATGATAATAATGGTTTCTTAGACGTCAGGTGGCACTTTTCGGGGAAATGTGCGCGGAAC
CCCTATTTGTTTATTTTTCTAAATACATTCAAATATGTATCCGCTCATGAGACAATAACCCTGATAAATG
CTTCAATAATATTGAAAAAGGAAGAGTATGAGTATTCAACATTTCCGTGTCGCCCTTATTCCCTTTTTTG
CGGCATTTTGCCTTCCTGTTTTTGCTCACCCAGAAACGCTGGTGAAAGTAAAAGATGCTGAAGATCAGTT
GGGTGCACGAGTGGGTTACATCGAACTGGATCTCAACAGCGGTAAGATCCTTGAGAGTTTTCGCCCCGAA
GAACGTTTTCCAATGATGAGCACTTTTAAAGTTCTGCTATGTGGCGCGGTATTATCCCGTGTTGACGCCG
GGCAAGAGCAACTCGGTCGCCGCATACACTATTCTCAGAATGACTTGGTTGAGTACTCACCAGTCACAGA
AAAGCATCTTACGGATGGCATGACAGTAAGAGAATTATGCAGTGCTGCCATAACCATGAGTGATAACACT
GCGGCCAACTTACTTCTGACAACGATCGGAGGACCGAAGGAGCTAACCGCTTTTTTGCACAACATGGGGG
ATCATGTAACTCGCCTTGATCGTTGGGAACCGGAGCTGAATGAAGCCATACCAAACGACGAGCGTGACAC
CACGATGCCTGCAGCAATGGCAACAACGTTGCGCAAACTATTAACTGGCGAACTACTTACTCTAGCTTCC
CGGCAACAATTAATAGACTGGATGGAGGCGGATAAAGTTGCAGGACCACTTCTGCGCTCGGCCCTTCCGG
CTGGCTGGTTTATTGCTGATAAATCTGGAGCCGGTGAGCGTGGGTCTCGCGGTATCATTGCAGCACTGGG
GCCAGATGGTAAGCCCTCCCGTATCGTAGTTATCTACACGACGGGGAGTCAGGCAACTATGGATGAACGA
AATAGACAGATCGCTGAGATAGGTGCCTCACTGATTAAGCATTGGTAACTGTCAGACCAAGTTTACTCAT
ATATACTTTAGATTGATTTAAAACTTCATTTTTAATTTAAAAGGATCTAGGTGAAGATCCTTTTTGATAA
TCTCATGACCAAAATCCCTTAACGTGAGTTTTCGTTCCACTGAGCGTCAGACCCCGTAGAAAAGATCAAA
GGATCTTCTTGAGATCCTTTTTTTCTGCGCGTAATCTGCTGCTTGCAAACAAAAAAACCACCGCTACCAG
CGGTGGTTTGTTTGCCGGATCAAGAGCTACCAACTCTTTTTCCGAAGGTAACTGGCTTCAGCAGAGCGCA
GATACCAAATACTGTCCTTCTAGTGTAGCCGTAGTTAGGCCACCACTTCAAGAACTCTGTAGCACCGCCT
ACATACCTCGCTCTGCTAATCCTGTTACCAGTGGCTGCTGCCAGTGGCGATAAGTCGTGTCTTACCGGGT
TGGACTCAAGACGATAGTTACCGGATAAGGCGCAGCGGTCGGGCTGAACGGGGGGTTCGTGCACACAGCC
CAGCTTGGAGCGAACGACCTACACCGAACTGAGATACCTACAGCGTGAGCTATGAGAAAGCGCCACGCTT
CCCGAAGGGAGAAAGGCGGACAGGTATCCGGTAAGCGGCAGGGTCGGAACAGGAGAGCGCACGAGGGAGC
TTCCAGGGGGAAACGCCTGGTATCTTTATAGTCCTGTCGGGTTTCGCCACCTCTGACTTGAGCGTCGATT
TTTGTGATGCTCGTCAGGGGGGCGGAGCCTATGGAAAAACGCCAGCAACGCGGCCTTTTTACGGTTCCTG
GCCTTTTGCTGGCCTTTTGCTCACATGTTCTTTCCTGCGTTATCCCCTGATTCTGTGGATAACCGTATTA
CCGCCTTTGAGTGAGCTGATACCGCTCGCCGCAGCCGAACGACCGAGCGCAGCGAGTCAGTGAGCGAGGA
AGCGGAAGAGCGCCTGATGCGGTATTTTCTCCTTACGCATCTGTGCGGTATTTCACACCGCATAAATTCC
GACACCATCGAATGGTGCAAAACCTTTCGCGGTATGGCATGATAGCGCCCGGAAGAGAGTCAATTCAGGG
TGGTGAATGTGAAACCAGTAACGTTATACGATGTCGCAGAGTATGCCGGTGTCTCTTATCAGACCGTTTC
CCGCGTGGTGAACCAGGCCAGCCACGTTTCTGCGAAAACGCGGGAAAAAGTGGAAGCGGCGATGGCGGAG
CTGAATTACATTCCCAACCGCGTGGCACAACAACTGGCGGGCAAACAGTCGTTGCTGATTGGCGTTGCCA
CCTCCAGTCTGGCCCTGCACGCGCCGTCGCAAATTGTCGCGGCGATTAAATCTCGCGCCGATCAACTGGG
TGCCAGCGTGGTGGTGTCGATGGTAGAACGAAGCGGCGTCGAAGCCTGTAAAGCGGCGGTGCACAATCTT
CTCGCGCAACGCGTCAGTGGGCTGATCATTAACTATCCGCTGGATGACCAGGATGCCATTGCTGTGGAAG
CTGCCTGCACTAATGTTCCGGCGTTATTTCTTGATGTCTCTGACCAGACACCCATCAACAGTATTATTTT
CTCCCATGAAGACGGTACGCGACTGGGCGTGGAGCATCTGGTCGCATTGGGTCACCAGCAAATCGCGCTG
TTAGCGGGCCCATTAAGTTCTGTCTCGGCGCGTCTGCGTCTGGCTGGCTGGCATAAATATCTCACTCGCA
ATCAAATTCAGCCGATAGCGGAACGGGAAGGCGACTGGAGTGCCATGTCCGGTTTTCAACAAACCATGCA
AATGCTGAATGAGGGCATCGTTCCCACTGCGATGCTGGTTGCCAACGATCAGATGGCGCTGGGCGCAATG
CGCGCCATTACCGAGTCCGGGCTGCGCGTTGGTGCGGATATCTCGGTAGTGGGATACGACGATACCGAAG
ACAGCTCATGTTATATCCCGCCGTTAACCACCATCAAACAGGATTTTCGCCTGCTGGGGCAAACCAGCGT
GGACCGCTTGCTGCAACTCTCTCAGGGCCAGGCGGTGAAGGGCAATCAGCTGTTGCCCGTCTCACTGGTG
AAAAGAAAAACCACCCTGGCGCCCAATACGCAAACCGCCTCTCCCCGCGCGTTGGCCGATTCATTAATGC
AGCTGGCACGACAGGTTTCCCGACTGGAAAGCGGGCAGTGAGCGCAACGCAATTAATGTGAGTTAGCTCA
CTCATTAGGCACCCCAGGCTTTACACTTTATGCTTCCGGCTCGTATGTTGTGTGGAATTGTGAGCGGATA
ACAATTTCACACAGGAAACAGCTATGACCATGATTACGGATTCACTGGCCGTCGTTTTACAACGTCGTGA
CTGGGAAAACCCTGGCGTTACCCAACTTAATCGCCTTGCAGCACATCCCCCTTTCGCCAGCTGGCGTAAT
AGCGAAGAGGCCCGCACCGATCGCCCTTCCCAACAGTTGCGCAGCCTGAATGGCGAATGGCGCTTTGCCT
GGTTTCCGGCACCAGAAGCGGTGCCGGAAAGCTGGCTGGAGTGCGATCTTCCTGAGGCCGATACTGTCGT
CGTCCCCTCAAACTGGCAGATGCACGGTTACGATGCGCCCATCTACACCAACGTAACCTATCCCATTACG
GTCAATCCGCCGTTTGTTCCCACGGAGAATCCGACGGGTTGTTACTCGCTCACATTTAATGTTGATGAAA
GCTGGCTACAGGAAGGCCAGACGCGAATTATTTTTGATGGCGTTGGAATT
