Features (pLannotate 1.2.2; 18 found; start..end, strand, type, name):
      1..29      +  promoter       tac promoter: strong E. coli promoter; hybrid between the trp and lac UV5 promoters
     37..53      +  protein_bind   lac operator: The lac repressor binds to the lac operator to inhibit transcription in E. coli. This inhibition can be relieved by adding lactose or isopropyl-β-D-thiogalactopyranoside (IPTG). lac repressor encoded by lacI
     76..729     +  CDS            GST26_SCHJA: Experimental evidence at protein level: Swiss-Prot protein existence level 1. GST isoenzymes appear to play a central role in the parasite detoxification system. Other functions are also suspected including a role in increasing the solubility of haematin in the parasite gut. From Schistosoma japonicum (Blood fluke).
    757..777     +  CDS            TEV site: tobacco etch virus (TEV) protease recognition and cleavage site
    781..1446    +  CDS            CHMP4A: CHM4A_HUMAN - Also known as C14orf123, SHAX2. Experimental evidence at protein level: Swiss-Prot protein existence level 1. Probable core component of the endosomal sorting required for transport complex III (ESCRT-III) which is involved in multivesicular bodies (MVBs) formation and sorting of endosomal cargo proteins into MVBs. MVBs contain intraluminal vesicles (ILVs) that are generated by invagination and scission from the limiting membrane of the endosome and mostly are delivered to lysosomes enabling degradation of membrane proteins, such as stimulated growth factor receptors, lysosomal e
   1485..1524    +  CDS            rop (fragment): Rop protein, which maintains plasmids at low copy number; rop
   1626..1666    +  misc_feature   bom (fragment): basis of mobility region from pBR322
   1771..1875    +  promoter       AmpR promoter: bla
   1876..2736    +  CDS            AmpR: β-lactamase; bla; confers resistance to ampicillin, carbenicillin, and related antibiotics
   2907..3495    +  rep_origin     ori: high-copy-number ColE1/pMB1/pBR322/pUC origin of replication
   3681..3732    -  misc_feature   bom (fragment): basis of mobility region from pBR322
   3739..3816    +  promoter       lacI promoter: lacI
   3817..4899    +  CDS            lacI: lac repressor; lacI; The lac repressor binds to the lac operator to inhibit transcription in E. coli. This inhibition can be relieved by adding lactose or isopropyl-β-D-thiogalactopyranoside (IPTG).
   4912..4933    +  protein_bind   CAP binding site: CAP binding activates transcription in the presence of cAMP. E. coli catabolite activator protein
   4948..4978    +  promoter       lac promoter: promoter for the E. coli lac operon
   4986..5002    +  protein_bind   lac operator: The lac repressor binds to the lac operator to inhibit transcription in E. coli. This inhibition can be relieved by adding lactose or isopropyl-β-D-thiogalactopyranoside (IPTG). lac repressor encoded by lacI
   5022..5195    +  CDS            lacZα: LacZα fragment of β-galactosidase; lacZ fragment
   5459..5575    -  CDS            yciV (fragment): RNAAM_ECOLI - Also known as trpH From Escherichia coli (strain K12).
>Addgene plasmid #80630 | GST-CHMP4A (pGEX2T(TEV)) | addgene full sequence | sequence record 161772 | Addgene NGS result
TTGACAATTAATCATCGGCTCGTATAATGTGTGGAATTGTGAGCGGATAACAATTTCACACAGGAAACAG
TATTCATGTCCCCTATACTAGGTTATTGGAAAATTAAGGGCCTTGTGCAACCCACTCGACTTCTTTTGGA
ATATCTTGAAGAAAAATATGAAGAGCATTTGTATGAGCGCGATGAAGGTGATAAATGGCGAAACAAAAAG
TTTGAATTGGGTTTGGAGTTTCCCAATCTTCCTTATTATATTGATGGTGATGTTAAATTAACACAGTCTA
TGGCCATCATACGTTATATAGCTGACAAGCACAACATGTTGGGTGGTTGTCCAAAAGAGCGTGCAGAGAT
TTCAATGCTTGAAGGAGCGGTTTTGGATATTAGATACGGTGTTTCGAGAATTGCATATAGTAAAGACTTT
GAAACTCTCAAAGTTGATTTTCTTAGCAAGCTACCTGAAATGCTGAAAATGTTCGAAGATCGTTTATGTC
ATAAAACATATTTAAATGGTGATCATGTAACCCATCCTGACTTCATGTTGTATGACGCTCTTGATGTTGT
TTTATACATGGACCCAATGTGCCTGGATGCGTTCCCAAAATTAGTTTGTTTTAAAAAACGTATTGAAGCT
ATCCCACAAATTGATAAGTACTTGAAATCCAGCAAGTATATAGCATGGCCTTTGCAGGGCTGGCAAGCCA
CGTTTGGTGGTGGCGACCATCCTCCAAAATCGGATCTGGTTCCGCGTGGATCTCCGGAAAACCTGTATTT
CCAGGGCCATATGAGCGGTCTGGGCCGGCTCTTCGGGAAGGGGAAGAAGGAGAAAGGGCCAACCCCTGAA
GAAGCAATACAGAAACTGAAGGAGACAGAGAAGATACTGATCAAGAAACAGGAATTTTTGGAGCAGAAGA
TTCAACAGGAGCTACAAACAGCCAAGAAGTATGGGACCAAGAATAAGAGAGCTGCCCTACAGGCTTTGCG
GAGGAAGAAAAGATTCGAACAGCAGCTGGCACAAACTGACGGGACATTATCCACCCTGGAGTTTCAGCGT
GAGGCCATTGAGAATGCCACTACCAATGCAGAAGTCCTTCGTACCATGGAGCTTGCTGCCCAAAGCATGA
AGAAGGCCTACCAGGACATGGACATTGACAAGGTAGATGAACTGATGACTGACATCACGGAACAACAGGA
GGTGGCCCAGCAGATCTCAGATGCCATTTCTCGGCCTATGGGCTTTGGAGATGATGTGGATGAGGATGAA
CTGCTGGAGGAGCTAGAGGAGCTGGAGCAGGAGGAATTGGCCCAGGAGTTGTTAAATGTGGGCGACAAGG
AAGAAGAACCCTCAGTCAAATTGCCTAGTGTACCTTCTACTCATCTGCCGGCAGGGCCAGCTCCCAAAGT
GGATGAAGATGAAGAAGCACTAAAGCAGTTGGCTGAGTGGGTATCCTGAGGATCCTCGAGAATTCATCGT
GACTGACTGACGATCTGCCTCGCGCGTTTCGGTGATGACGGTGAAAACCTCTGACACATGCAGCTCCCGG
AGACGGTCACAGCTTGTCTGTAAGCGGATGCCGGGAGCAGACAAGCCCGTCAGGGCGCGTCAGCGGGTGT
TGGCGGGTGTCGGGGCGCAGCCATGACCCAGTCACGTAGCGATAGCGGAGTGTATAATTCTTGAAGACGA
AAGGGCCTCGTGATACGCCTATTTTTATAGGTTAATGTCATGATAATAATGGTTTCTTAGACGTCAGGTG
GCACTTTTCGGGGAAATGTGCGCGGAACCCCTATTTGTTTATTTTTCTAAATACATTCAAATATGTATCC
GCTCATGAGACAATAACCCTGATAAATGCTTCAATAATATTGAAAAAGGAAGAGTATGAGTATTCAACAT
TTCCGTGTCGCCCTTATTCCCTTTTTTGCGGCATTTTGCCTTCCTGTTTTTGCTCACCCAGAAACGCTGG
TGAAAGTAAAAGATGCTGAAGATCAGTTGGGTGCACGAGTGGGTTACATCGAACTGGATCTCAACAGCGG
TAAGATCCTTGAGAGTTTTCGCCCCGAAGAACGTTTTCCAATGATGAGCACTTTTAAAGTTCTGCTATGT
GGCGCGGTATTATCCCGTGTTGACGCCGGGCAAGAGCAACTCGGTCGCCGCATACACTATTCTCAGAATG
ACTTGGTTGAGTACTCACCAGTCACAGAAAAGCATCTTACGGATGGCATGACAGTAAGAGAATTATGCAG
TGCTGCCATAACCATGAGTGATAACACTGCGGCCAACTTACTTCTGACAACGATCGGAGGACCGAAGGAG
CTAACCGCTTTTTTGCACAACATGGGGGATCATGTAACTCGCCTTGATCGTTGGGAACCGGAGCTGAATG
AAGCCATACCAAACGACGAGCGTGACACCACGATGCCTGCAGCAATGGCAACAACGTTGCGCAAACTATT
AACTGGCGAACTACTTACTCTAGCTTCCCGGCAACAATTAATAGACTGGATGGAGGCGGATAAAGTTGCA
GGACCACTTCTGCGCTCGGCCCTTCCGGCTGGCTGGTTTATTGCTGATAAATCTGGAGCCGGTGAGCGTG
GGTCTCGCGGTATCATTGCAGCACTGGGGCCAGATGGTAAGCCCTCCCGTATCGTAGTTATCTACACGAC
GGGGAGTCAGGCAACTATGGATGAACGAAATAGACAGATCGCTGAGATAGGTGCCTCACTGATTAAGCAT
TGGTAACTGTCAGACCAAGTTTACTCATATATACTTTAGATTGATTTAAAACTTCATTTTTAATTTAAAA
GGATCTAGGTGAAGATCCTTTTTGATAATCTCATGACCAAAATCCCTTAACGTGAGTTTTCGTTCCACTG
AGCGTCAGACCCCGTAGAAAAGATCAAAGGATCTTCTTGAGATCCTTTTTTTCTGCGCGTAATCTGCTGC
TTGCAAACAAAAAAACCACCGCTACCAGCGGTGGTTTGTTTGCCGGATCAAGAGCTACCAACTCTTTTTC
CGAAGGTAACTGGCTTCAGCAGAGCGCAGATACCAAATACTGTCCTTCTAGTGTAGCCGTAGTTAGGCCA
CCACTTCAAGAACTCTGTAGCACCGCCTACATACCTCGCTCTGCTAATCCTGTTACCAGTGGCTGCTGCC
AGTGGCGATAAGTCGTGTCTTACCGGGTTGGACTCAAGACGATAGTTACCGGATAAGGCGCAGCGGTCGG
GCTGAACGGGGGGTTCGTGCACACAGCCCAGCTTGGAGCGAACGACCTACACCGAACTGAGATACCTACA
GCGTGAGCTATGAGAAAGCGCCACGCTTCCCGAAGGGAGAAAGGCGGACAGGTATCCGGTAAGCGGCAGG
GTCGGAACAGGAGAGCGCACGAGGGAGCTTCCAGGGGGAAACGCCTGGTATCTTTATAGTCCTGTCGGGT
TTCGCCACCTCTGACTTGAGCGTCGATTTTTGTGATGCTCGTCAGGGGGGCGGAGCCTATGGAAAAACGC
CAGCAACGCGGCCTTTTTACGGTTCCTGGCCTTTTGCTGGCCTTTTGCTCACATGTTCTTTCCTGCGTTA
TCCCCTGATTCTGTGGATAACCGTATTACCGCCTTTGAGTGAGCTGATACCGCTCGCCGCAGCCGAACGA
CCGAGCGCAGCGAGTCAGTGAGCGAGGAAGCGGAAGAGCGCCTGATGCGGTATTTTCTCCTTACGCATCT
GTGCGGTATTTCACACCGCATAAATTCCGACACCATCGAATGGCGCAAAACCTTTCGCGGTATGGCATGA
TAGCGCCCGGAAGAGAGTCAATTCAGGGTGGTGAATGTGAAACCAGTAACGTTATACGATGTCGCAGAGT
ATGCCGGTGTCTCTTATCAGACCGTTTCCCGCGTGGTGAACCAGGCCAGCCACGTTTCTGCGAAAACGCG
GGAAAAAGTGGAAGCGGCGATGGCGGAGCTGAATTACATTCCCAACCGCGTGGCACAACAACTGGCGGGC
AAACAGTCGTTGCTGATTGGCGTTGCCACCTCCAGTCTGGCCCTGCACGCGCCGTCGCAAATTGTCGCGG
CGATTAAATCTCGCGCCGATCAACTGGGTGCCAGCGTGGTGGTGTCGATGGTAGAACGAAGCGGCGTCGA
AGCCTGTAAAGCGGCGGTGCACAATCTTCTCGCGCAACGCGTCAGTGGGCTGATCATTAACTATCCGCTG
GATGACCAGGATGCCATTGCTGTGGAAGCTGCCTGCACTAATGTTCCGGCGTTATTTCTTGATGTCTCTG
ACCAGACACCCATCAACAGTATTATTTTCTCCCATGAAGACGGTACGCGACTGGGCGTGGAGCATCTGGT
CGCATTGGGTCACCAGCAAATCGCGCTGTTAGCGGGCCCATTAAGTTCTGTCTCGGCGCGTCTGCGTCTG
GCTGGCTGGCATAAATATCTCACTCGCAATCAAATTCAGCCGATAGCGGAACGGGAAGGCGACTGGAGTG
CCATGTCCGGTTTTCAACAAACCATGCAAATGCTGAATGAGGGCATCGTTCCCACTGCGATGCTGGTTGC
CAACGATCAGATGGCGCTGGGCGCAATGCGCGCCATTACCGAGTCCGGGCTGCGCGTTGGTGCGGATATC
TCGGTAGTGGGATACGACGATACCGAAGACAGCTCATGTTATATCCCGCCGTTAACCACCATCAAACAGG
ATTTTCGCCTGCTGGGGCAAACCAGCGTGGACCGCTTGCTGCAACTCTCTCAGGGCCAGGCGGTGAAGGG
CAATCAGCTGTTGCCCGTCTCACTGGTGAAAAGAAAAACCACCCTGGCGCCCAATACGCAAACCGCCTCT
CCCCGCGCGTTGGCCGATTCATTAATGCAGCTGGCACGACAGGTTTCCCGACTGGAAAGCGGGCAGTGAG
CGCAACGCAATTAATGTAAGTTAGCTCACTCATTAGGCACCCCAGGCTTTACACTTTATGCTTCCGGCTC
GTATGTTGTGTGGAATTGTGAGCGGATAACAATTTCACACAGGAAACAGCTATGACCATGATTACGGATT
CACTGGCCGTCGTTTTACAACGTCGTGACTGGGAAAACCCTGGCGTTACCCAACTTAATCGCCTTGCAGC
ACATCCCCCTTTCGCCAGCTGGCGTAATAGCGAAGAGGCCCGCACCGATCGCCCTTCCCAACAGTTGCGC
AGCCTGAATGGCGAATGGCGCTTTGCCTGGTTTCCGGCACCAGAAGCGGTGCCGGAAAGCTGGCTGGAGT
GCGATCTTCCTGAGGCCGATACTGTCGTCGTCCCCTCAAACTGGCAGATGCACGGTTACGATGCGCCCAT
CTACACCAACGTGACCTATCCCATTACGGTCAATCCGCCGTTTGTTCCCACGGAGAATCCGACGGGTTGT
TACTCGCTCACATTTAATGTTGATGAAAGCTGGCTACAGGAAGGCCAGACGCGAATTATTTTTGATGGCG
TTGGAATTAGCTTATCGACTGCACGGTGCACCAATGCTTCTGGCGTCAGGCAGCCATCGGAAGCTGTGGT
ATGGCTGTGCAGGTCGTAAATCACTGCATAATTCGTGTCGCTCAAGGCGCACTCCCGTTCTGGATAATGT
TTTTTGCGCCGACATCATAACGGTTCTGGCAAATATTCTGAAATGAGCTG
