>Addgene plasmid #80630 | GST-CHMP4A (pGEX2T(TEV)) | addgene partial sequence | sequence record 159417 | pGEX5 5'-GGGCTGGCAAGCCACGTTTGGTG-3'
AACCTGTATTTCCAGGGCCATATGAGCGGTCTGGGCCGGCTCTTCGGGAAGGGGAAGAAGGAGAAAGGGC
CAACCCCTGAAGAAGCAATACAGAAACTGAAGGAGACAGAGAAGATACTGATCAAGAAACAGGAATTTTT
GGAGCAGAAGATTCAACAGGAGCTACAAACAGCCAAGAAGTATGGGACCAAGAATAAGAGAGCTGCCCTA
CAGGCTTTGCGGAGGAAGAAAAGATTCGAACAGCAGCTGGCACAAACTGACGGGACATTATCCACCCTGG
AGTTTCAGCGTGAGGCCATTGAGAATGCCACTACCAATGCAGAAGTCCTTCGTACCATGGAGCTTGCTGC
CCAAAGCATGAAGAAGGCCTACCAGGACATGGACATTGACAAGGTAGATGAACTGATGACTGACATCACG
GAACAACAGGAGGTGGCCCAGCAGATCTCAGATGCCATTTCTCGGCCTATGGGCTTTGGAGATGATGTGG
ATGAGGATGAACTGCTGGAGGAGCTAGAGGAGCTGGAGCAGGAGGAATTGGCCCAGGAGTTGTTAAATGT
GGGCGACAAGGAAGAAGAACCCTCAGTCAAATTGCCTAGTGTACCTTCTACTCATCTGCCGGCAGGGCCA
GCTCCCAAAGTGGATGAAGATGAAGAAGCACTAAAGCAGTTGGCTGAGTGGGTATCCTGAGGATCCTCGA
GAATTCATCGTGACTGACTGACGATCTGCCTCGCGCGTTTCGGTGATGACGGTGAA
