>Addgene plasmid #80630 | GST-CHMP4A (pGEX2T(TEV)) | addgene partial sequence | sequence record 159418 | pGEX3 5'-CCGGGAGCTGCATGTGTCAGAGG-3'
ACGCGCGAGGCAGATCGTCAGTCAGTCACGATGAATTCTCGAGGATCCTCAGGATACCCACTCAGCCAAC
TGCTTTAGTGCTTCTTCATCTTCATCCACTTTGGGAGCTGGCCCTGCCGGCAGATGAGTAGAAGGTACAC
TAGGCAATTTGACTGAGGGTTCTTCTTCCTTGTCGCCCACATTTAACAACTCCTGGGCCAATTCCTCCTG
CTCCAGCTCCTCTAGCTCCTCCAGCAGTTCATCCTCATCCACATCATCTCCAAAGCCCATAGGCCGAGAA
ATGGCATCTGAGATCTGCTGGGCCACCTCCTGTTGTTCCGTGATGTCAGTCATCAGTTCATCTACCTTGT
CAATGTCCATGTCCTGGTAGGCCTTCTTCATGCTTTGGGCAGCAAGCTCCATGGTACGAAGGACTTCTGC
ATTGGTAGTGGCATTCTCAATGGCCTCACGCTGAAACTCCAGGGTGGATAATGTCCCGTCAGTTTGTGCC
AGCTGCTGTTCGAATCTTTTCTTCCTCCGCAAAGCCTGTAGGGCAGCTCTCTTATTCTTGGTCCCATACT
TCTTGGCTGTTTGTAGCTCCTGTTGAATCTTCTGCTCCAAAAATTCCTGTTTCTTGATCAGTATCTTCTC
TGTCTCCTTCAGTTTCTGTATTGCTTCTTCAGGGGTTGGCCCTTTCTCCTTCTTCCCCTTCCCGAAGAGC
CGGCCCAGACCGCTCATATGGCCCTGGAAATACAGGTTTTCCGGAGATCCACGCGGAACCAGATCCGATT
TTGGAGGATGGTCGCCACCACCAAACGTGGCTTGCCAGCCCTGCAAAGGCCATGCTATATACTTGCTGGA
TTTCAAGTACTTATCAATTTGTGG
